>Addgene plasmid #144734 | TFORF3258 | addgene full sequence | sequence record 404328 | Addgene NGS Result
TTAATGTAGTCTTATGCAATACTCTTGTAGTCTTGCAACATGGTAACGATGAGTTAGCAACATGCCTTAC
AAGGAGAGAAAAAGCACCGTGCATGCCGATTGGTGGAAGTAAGGTGGTACGATCGTGCCTTATTAGGAAG
GCAACAGACGGGTCTGACATGGATTGGACGAACCACTGAATTGCCGCATTGCAGAGATATTGTATTTAAG
TGCCTAGCTCGATACATAAACGGGTCTCTCTGGTTAGACCAGATCTGAGCCTGGGAGCTCTCTGGCTAAC
TAGGGAACCCACTGCTTAAGCCTCAATAAAGCTTGCCTTGAGTGCTTCAAGTAGTGTGTGCCCGTCTGTT
GTGTGACTCTGGTAACTAGAGATCCCTCAGACCCTTTTAGTCAGTGTGGAAAATCTCTAGCAGTGGCGCC
CGAACAGGGACTTGAAAGCGAAAGGGAAACCAGAGGAGCTCTCTCGACGCAGGACTCGGCTTGCTGAAGC
GCGCACGGCAAGAGGCGAGGGGCGGCGACTGGTGAGTACGCCAAAAATTTTGACTAGCGGAGGCTAGAAG
GAGAGAGATGGGTGCGAGAGCGTCAGTATTAAGCGGGGGAGAATTAGATCGCGATGGGAAAAAATTCGGT
TAAGGCCAGGGGGAAAGAAAAAATATAAATTAAAACATATAGTATGGGCAAGCAGGGAGCTAGAACGATT
CGCAGTTAATCCTGGCCTGTTAGAAACATCAGAAGGCTGTAGACAAATACTGGGACAGCTACAACCATCC
CTTCAGACAGGATCAGAAGAACTTAGATCATTATATAATACAGTAGCAACCCTCTATTGTGTGCATCAAA
GGATAGAGATAAAAGACACCAAGGAAGCTTTAGACAAGATAGAGGAAGAGCAAAACAAAAGTAAGACCAC
CGCACAGCAAGCGGCCGCTGATCTTCAGACCTGGAGGAGGAGATATGAGGGACAATTGGAGAAGTGAATT
ATATAAATATAAAGTAGTAAAAATTGAACCATTAGGAGTAGCACCCACCAAGGCAAAGAGAAGAGTGGTG
CAGAGAGAAAAAAGAGCAGTGGGAATAGGAGCTTTGTTCCTTGGGTTCTTGGGAGCAGCAGGAAGCACTA
TGGGCGCAGCGTCAATGACGCTGACGGTACAGGCCAGACAATTATTGTCTGGTATAGTGCAGCAGCAGAA
CAATTTGCTGAGGGCTATTGAGGCGCAACAGCATCTGTTGCAACTCACAGTCTGGGGCATCAAGCAGCTC
CAGGCAAGAATCCTGGCTGTGGAAAGATACCTAAAGGATCAACAGCTCCTGGGGATTTGGGGTTGCTCTG
GAAAACTCATTTGCACCACTGCTGTGCCTTGGAATGCTAGTTGGAGTAATAAATCTCTGGAACAGATTTG
GAATCACACGACCTGGATGGAGTGGGACAGAGAAATTAACAATTACACAAGCTTAATACACTCCTTAATT
GAAGAATCGCAAAACCAGCAAGAAAAGAATGAACAAGAATTATTGGAATTAGATAAATGGGCAAGTTTGT
GGAATTGGTTTAACATAACAAATTGGCTGTGGTATATAAAATTATTCATAATGATAGTAGGAGGCTTGGT
AGGTTTAAGAATAGTTTTTGCTGTACTTTCTATAGTGAATAGAGTTAGGCAGGGATATTCACCATTATCG
TTTCAGACCCACCTCCCAACCCCGAGGGGACCCATGCATTGCATCTCAATTAGTCAGCAACCAGGTGTGG
AAAGTCCCCAGGCTCCCCAGCAGGCAGAAGTATGCAAAGCATGCGTCTCAATTAGTCAGCAACCATAGTC
CCGCCCCTAACTCCGCCCATCCCGCCCCTAACTCCGCCCAGTTCCGCCCATTCTCCGCCCCATGGCTGAC
TAATTTTTTTTATTTATGCAGAGGCCGAGGCCGCCTCGGCCTCTGAGCTATTCCAGAAGTAGTGAGGAGG
CTTTTTTGGAGGCCTAGGCTTTTGCAAAAAGCTTTCTAGAGGTACCACCGGAGCTTACCATGACCGAGTA
CAAGCCCACGGTGCGCCTCGCCACCCGCGACGACGTCCCCAGGGCCGTACGCACCCTCGCCGCCGCGTTC
GCCGACTACCCCGCCACGCGCCACACCGTCGATCCGGACCGCCACATCGAGCGGGTCACCGAGCTGCAAG
AACTCTTCCTCACGCGCGTCGGGCTCGACATCGGCAAGGTGTGGGTCGCGGACGACGGCGCCGCCGTGGC
GGTCTGGACCACGCCGGAGAGCGTCGAAGCGGGGGCGGTGTTCGCCGAGATCGGCCCGCGCATGGCCGAG
TTGAGCGGTTCCCGGCTGGCCGCGCAGCAACAGATGGAAGGCCTCCTGGCGCCGCACCGGCCCAAGGAGC
CCGCGTGGTTCCTGGCCACCGTCGGCGTCTCGCCCGACCACCAGGGCAAGGGTCTGGGCAGCGCCGTCGT
GCTCCCCGGAGTGGAGGCGGCCGAGCGCGCCGGGGTGCCCGCCTTCCTGGAGACCTCCGCGCCCCGCAAC
CTCCCCTTCTACGAGCGGCTCGGCTTCACCGTCACCGCCGACGTCGAGGTGCCCGAAGGACCGCGCACCT
GGTGCATGACCCGCAAGCCCGGTGCCAGTTAACGAATTCTAGATCTTGAGACAAATGGCAGTATTCATCC
ACAATTTTAAAAGAAAAGGGGGGATTGGGGGGTACAGTGCAGGGGAAAGAATAGTAGACATAATAGCAAC
AGACATACAAACTAAAGAATTACAAAAACAAATTACAAAAATTCAAAATTTTCGGGTTTATTACAGGGAC
AGCAGAGATCCACTTTGGCGCCGGCTCGAGGCCTGCAGGTGCAAAGATGGATAAAGTTTTAAACAGAGAG
GAATCTTTGCAGCTAATGGACCTTCTAGGTCTTGAAAGGAGTGGGAATTGGCTCCGGTGCCCGTCAGTGG
GCAGAGCGCACATCGCCCACAGTCCCCGAGAAGTTGGGGGGAGGGGTCGGCAATTGAACCGGTGCCTAGA
GAAGGTGGCGCGGGGTAAACTGGGAAAGTGATGTCGTGTACTGGCTCCGCCTTTTTCCCGAGGGTGGGGG
AGAACCGTATATAAGTGCAGTAGTCGCCGTGAACGTTCTTTTTCGCAACGGGTTTGCCGCCAGAACACAG
GTAAGTGCCGTGTGTGGTTCCCGCGGGCCTGGCCTCTTTACGGGTTATGGCCCTTGCGTGCCTTGAATTA
CTTCCACCTGGCTGCAGTACGTGATTCTTGATCCCGAGCTTCGGGTTGGAAGTGGGTGGGAGAGTTCGAG
GCCTTGCGCTTAAGGAGCCCCTTCGCCTCGTGCTTGAGTTGAGGCCTGGCCTGGGCGCTGGGGCCGCCGC
GTGCGAATCTGGTGGCACCTTCGCGCCTGTCTCGCTGCTTTCGATAAGTCTCTAGCCATTTAAAATTTTT
GATGACCTGCTGCGACGCTTTTTTTCTGGCAAGATAGTCTTGTAAATGCGGGCCAAGATCTGCACACTGG
TATTTCGGTTTTTGGGGCCGCGGGCGGCGACGGGGCCCGTGCGTCCCAGCGCACATGTTCGGCGAGGCGG
GGCCTGCGAGCGCGGCCACCGAGAATCGGACGGGGGTAGTCTCAAGCTGGCCGGCCTGCTCTGGTGCCTG
GCCTCGCGCCGCCGTGTATCGCCCCGCCCTGGGCGGCAAGGCTGGCCCGGTCGGCACCAGTTGCGTGAGC
GGAAAGATGGCCGCTTCCCGGCCCTGCTGCAGGGAGCTCAAAATGGAGGACGCGGCGCTCGGGAGAGCGG
GCGGGTGAGTCACCCACACAAAGGAAAAGGGCCTTTCCGTCCTCAGCCGTCGCTTCATGTGACTCCACGG
AGTACCGGGCGCCGTCCAGGCACCTCGATTAGTTCTCGAGCTTTTGGAGTACGTCGTCTTTAGGTTGGGG
GGAGGGGTTTTATGCGATGGAGTTTCCCCACACTGAGTGGGTGGAGACTGAAGTTAGGCCAGCTTGGCAC
TTGATGTAATTCTCCTTGGAATTTGCCCTTTTTGAGTTTGGATCTTGGTTCATTCTCAAGCCTCAGACAG
TGGTTCAAAGTTTTTTTCTTCCATTTCAGGTGTCGTGAGGCTAGCATCGATTGATCAACAAGTTTGTACA
AAAAAGTTGGCATGAACCAGTTTGGCCCCTCAGCCCTAATCAACCTCTCCAATTTCTCATCCATAAAACC
GGAACCAGCCAGCACCCCTCCACAAGGCTCCATGGCCAATAGTACTGCAGTGGTAAAGATACCAGGCACT
CCTGGGGCAGGAGGTCGTCTTAGCCCTGAAAACAATCAGGTATTGACCAAGAAGAAATTACAGGACTTAG
TAAGAGAAGTGGATCCTAATGAGCAGTTGGATGAAGATGTGGAGGAGATGCTGCTGCAGATTGCTGATGA
TTTTATCGAGAGTGTGGTGACAGCAGCCTGTCAGCTTGCGCGGCATCGCAAGTCTAGCACCCTGGAGGTG
AAAGATGTCCAGCTGCATTTAGAGCGCCAGTGGAACATGTGGATCCCAGGATTTGGCTCTGAAGAAATCC
GACCCTACAAAAAAGCTTGCACCACAGAAGCTCACAAACAGAGAATGGCATTGATCCGGAAAACAACCAA
GAAATACCGAACTTTCTTGTACAAAGTGGTTGATATCGGTAAGCCTATCCCTAACCCTCTCCTCGGTCTC
GATTCTACGTAGTAATGAACTAGTCCGTAACTTGAAAGTATTTCGATTTCTTGGCTTTATATATCTTGTG
GAAAGGACGACAAAAGGTTTCCAAGTCCACTCCGACGCGTTAAGTCGACAATCAACCTCTGGATTACAAA
ATTTGTGAAAGATTGACTGGTATTCTTAACTATGTTGCTCCTTTTACGCTATGTGGATACGCTGCTTTAA
TGCCTTTGTATCATGCTATTGCTTCCCGTATGGCTTTCATTTTCTCCTCCTTGTATAAATCCTGGTTGCT
GTCTCTTTATGAGGAGTTGTGGCCCGTTGTCAGGCAACGTGGCGTGGTGTGCACTGTGTTTGCTGACGCA
ACCCCCACTGGTTGGGGCATTGCCACCACCTGTCAGCTCCTTTCCGGGACTTTCGCTTTCCCCCTCCCTA
TTGCCACGGCGGAACTCATCGCCGCCTGCCTTGCCCGCTGCTGGACAGGGGCTCGGCTGTTGGGCACTGA
CAATTCCGTGGTGTTGTCGGGGAAATCATCGTCCTTTCCTTGGCTGCTCGCCTGTGTTGCCACCTGGATT
CTGCGCGGGACGTCCTTCTGCTACGTCCCTTCGGCCCTCAATCCAGCGGACCTTCCTTCCCGCGGCCTGC
TGCCGGCTCTGCGGCCTCTTCCGCGTCTTCGCCTTCGCCCTCAGACGAGTCGGATCTCCCTTTGGGCCGC
CTCCCCGCGTCGACTTTAAGACCAATGACTTACAAGGCAGCTGTAGATCTTAGCCACTTTTTAAAAGAAA
AGGGGGGACTGGAAGGGCTAATTCACTCCCAACGAAGACAAGATCTGCTTTTTGCTTGTACTGGGTCTCT
CTGGTTAGACCAGATCTGAGCCTGGGAGCTCTCTGGCTAACTAGGGAACCCACTGCTTAAGCCTCAATAA
AGCTTGCCTTGAGTGCTTCAAGTAGTGTGTGCCCGTCTGTTGTGTGACTCTGGTAACTAGAGATCCCTCA
GACCCTTTTAGTCAGTGTGGAAAATCTCTAGCAGTACGTATAGTAGTTCATGTCATCTTATTATTCAGTA
TTTATAACTTGCAAAGAAATGAATATCAGAGAGTGAGAGGAACTTGTTTATTGCAGCTTATAATGGTTAC
AAATAAAGCAATAGCATCACAAATTTCACAAATAAAGCATTTTTTTCACTGCATTCTAGTTGTGGTTTGT
CCAAACTCATCAATGTATCTTATCATGTCTGGCTCTAGCTATCCCGCCCCTAACTCCGCCCATCCCGCCC
CTAACTCCGCCCAGTTCCGCCCATTCTCCGCCCCATGGCTGACTAATTTTTTTTATTTATGCAGAGGCCG
AGGCCGCCTCGGCCTCTGAGCTATTCCAGAAGTAGTGAGGAGGCTTTTTTGGAGGCCTAGGGACGTACCC
AATTCGCCCTATAGTGAGTCGTATTACGCGCGCTCACTGGCCGTCGTTTTACAACGTCGTGACTGGGAAA
ACCCTGGCGTTACCCAACTTAATCGCCTTGCAGCACATCCCCCTTTCGCCAGCTGGCGTAATAGCGAAGA
GGCCCGCACCGATCGCCCTTCCCAACAGTTGCGCAGCCTGAATGGCGAATGGG
[124 nt withheld, positions 6284-6407]
C
[91 nt withheld, positions 6409-6499]
A
[49 nt withheld, positions 6501-6549]
CCTTTGACGTTGGAGTCCACGTTCTTT
[37 nt withheld, positions 6577-6613]
ACCCTATCTCGGTCTATTCTTTTGATTTATAAGGGATTTTGCCGATTTCGGCCTATTGGTTAAAAAATGA
GCTGATTTAACAAAAATTTAACGCGAATTTTAACAAAATATTAACGCTTACAATTTAGGTGGCACTTTTC
GGGGAAATGTGCGCGGAACCCCTATTTGTTTATTTTTCTAAATACATTCAAATATGTATCCGCTCATGAG
ACAATAACCCTGATAAATGCTTCAATAATATTGAAAAAGGAAGAGTATGAGTATTCAACATTTCCGTGTC
GCCCTTATTCCCTTTTTTGCGGCATTTTGCCTTCCTGTTTTTGCTCACCCAGAAACGCTGGTGAAAGTAA
AAGATGCTGAAGATCAGTTGGGTGCACGAGTGGGTTACATCGAACTGGATCTCAACAGCGGTAAGATCCT
TGAGAGTTTTCGCCCCGAAGAACGTTTTCCAATGATGAGCACTTTTAAAGTTCTGCTATGTGGCGCGGTA
TTATCCCGTATTGACGCCGGGCAAGAGCAACTCGGTCGCCGCATACACTATTCTCAGAATGACTTGGTTG
AGTACTCACCAGTCACAGAAAAGCATCTTACGGATGGCATGACAGTAAGAGAATTATGCAGTGCTGCCAT
AACCATGAGTGATAACACTGCGGCCAACTTACTTCTGACAACGATCGGAGGACCGAAGGAGCTAACCGCT
TTTTTGCACAACATGGGGGATCATGTAACTCGCCTTGATCGTTGGGAACCGGAGCTGAATGAAGCCATAC
CAAACGACGAGCGTGACACCACGATGCCTGTAGCAATGGCAACAACGTTGCGCAAACTATTAACTGGCGA
ACTACTTACTCTAGCTTCCCGGCAACAATTAATAGACTGGATGGAGGCGGATAAAGTTGCAGGACCACTT
CTGCGCTCGGCCCTTCCGGCTGGCTGGTTTATTGCTGATAAATCTGGAGCCGGTGAGCGTGGGTCTCGCG
GTATCATTGCAGCACTGGGGCCAGATGGTAAGCCCTCCCGTATCGTAGTTATCTACACGACGGGGAGTCA
GGCAACTATGGATGAACGAAATAGACAGATCGCTGAGATAGGTGCCTCACTGATTAAGCATTGGTAACTG
TCAGACCAAGTTTACTCATATATACTTTAGATTGATTTAAAACTTCATTTTTAATTTAAAAGGATCTAGG
TGAAGATCCTTTTTGATAATCTCATGACCAAAATCCCTTAACGTGAGTTTTCGTTCCACTGAGCGTCAGA
CCCCGTAGAAAAGATCAAAGGATCTTCTTGAGATCCTTTTTTTCTGCGCGTAATCTGCTGCTTGCAAACA
AAAAAACCACCGCTACCAGCGGTGGTTTGTTTGCCGGATCAAGAGCTACCAACTCTTTTTCCGAAGGTAA
CTGGCTTCAGCAGAGCGCAGATACCAAATACTGTTCTTCTAGTGTAGCCGTAGTTAGGCCACCACTTCAA
GAACTCTGTAGCACCGCCTACATACCTCGCTCTGCTAATCCTGTTACCAGTGGCTGCTGCCAGTGGCGAT
AAGTCGTGTCTTACCGGGTTGGACTCAAGACGATAGTTACCGGATAAGGCGCAGCGGTCGGGCTGAACGG
GGGGTTCGTGCACACAGCCCAGCTTGGAGCGAACGACCTACACCGAACTGAGATACCTACAGCGTGAGCT
ATGAGAAAGCGCCACGCTTCCCGAAGGGAGAAAGGCGGACAGGTATCCGGTAAGCGGCAGGGTCGGAACA
GGAGAGCGCACGAGGGAGCTTCCAGGGGGAAACGCCTGGTATCTTTATAGTCCTGTCGGGTTTCGCCACC
TCTGACTTGAGCGTCGATTTTTGTGATGCTCGTCAGGGGGGCGGAGCCTATGGAAAAACGCCAGCAACGC
GGCCTTTTTACGGTTCCTGGCCTTTTGCTGGCCTTTTGCTCACATGTTCTTTCCTGCGTTATCCCCTGAT
TCTGTGGATAACCGTATTACCGCCTTTGAGTGAGCTGATACCGCTCGCCGCAGCCGAACGACCGAGCGCA
GCGAGTCAGTGAGCGAGGAAGCGGAAGAGCGCCCAATACGCAAACCGCCTCTCCCCGCGCGTTGGCCGAT
TCATTAATGCAGCTGGCACGACAGGTTTCCCGACTGGAAAGCGGGCAGTGAGCGCAACGCAATTAATGTG
AGTTAGCTCACTCATTAGGCACCCCAGGCTTTACACTTTATGCTTCCGGCTCGTATGTTGTGTGGAATTG
TGAGCGGATAACAATTTCACACAGGAAACAGCTATGACCATGATTACGCCAAGCGCGCAATTAACCCTCA
CTAAAGGGAACAAAAGCTGGAGCTGCAAGC
Features (pLannotate 1.2.2; 34 found; start..end, strand, type, name):
      5..231     +  promoter       RSV promoter: Rous sarcoma virus enhancer/promoter
    232..412     +  LTR            5' LTR (truncated): truncated 5' long terminal repeat (LTR) from HIV-1
    459..584     +  misc_feature   HIV-1 Ψ: packaging signal of human immunodeficiency virus type 1
    568..931     +  CDS            HIV-1 gag (fragment): gag protein from human immunodeficiency virus 1; gag
   1077..1310    +  misc_feature   RRE: The Rev response element (RRE) of HIV-1 allows for Rev-dependent mRNA export from the nucleus to the cytoplasm.
   1687..1713    +  CDS            Rev (fragment): human immunodeficiency virus 1 (HIV-1) Rev protein; rev; enhances nuclear export of unspliced and incompletely spliced viral mRNAs
   1720..1743    +  promoter       SV40 promoter (fragment): SV40 early promoter
   1744..1815    +  promoter       SV40 promoter (fragment): SV40 enhancer and early promoter
   1839..1974    +  rep_origin     SV40 ori: SV40 origin of replication
   2020..2616    +  CDS            PuroR (fragment): puromycin N-acetyltransferase; pac from Streptomyces; confers resistance to puromycin
   2665..2782    +  misc_feature   cPPT/CTS: central polypurine tract and central termination sequence of HIV-1
   2847..2913    +  CDS            small t antigen (fragment): SV40 (simian virus 40) small t antigen
   2920..4098    +  promoter       EF-1α promoter: strong constitutive promoter for human elongation factor EF-1α
   4119..4136    +  protein_bind   attB1 (fragment): mutant version of attB; core recombination site for the Gateway® BP reaction BP Clonase™
   4142..4624    +  CDS            TAF12: TAF12_HUMAN - Also known as TAF15, TAF2J, TAFII20. Experimental evidence at protein level: Swiss-Prot protein existence level 1. TAFs are components of the transcription factor IID (TFIID) complex, PCAF histone acetylase complex and TBP-free TAFII complex (TFTC). TAFs components-TIIFD are essential for mediating regulation of RNA polymerase transcription. From Homo sapiens (Human).
   4632..4649    -  protein_bind   attB2 (fragment): mutant version of attB; core recombination site for the Gateway® BP reaction BP Clonase™
   4658..4699    +  CDS            V5 tag: epitope tag from simian virus 5
   4715..4768    +  promoter       U6 promoter (fragment): RNA polymerase III promoter for human U6 snRNA
   4810..5398    +  misc_feature   WPRE: woodchuck hepatitis virus posttranscriptional regulatory element
   5449..5468    +  misc_feature   cPPT/CTS (fragment): central polypurine tract and central termination sequence of HIV-1
   5470..5703    +  LTR            3' LTR (ΔU3): self-inactivating 3' long terminal repeat (LTR) from HIV-1
   5781..5902    +  polyA_signal   SV40 poly(A) signal: SV40 polyadenylation signal
   5942..6077    +  rep_origin     SV40 ori: SV40 origin of replication
   6098..6116    -  promoter       T7 promoter: promoter for bacteriophage T7 RNA polymerase
   6124..6279    +  CDS            lacZα (fragment): LacZα fragment of β-galactosidase; lacZ fragment
   6284..6712    +  rep_origin     f1 ori (sequence partly withheld): f1 bacteriophage origin of replication; arrow indicates direction of (+) strand synthesis
   6765..6869    +  promoter       AmpR promoter: bla
   6870..7730    +  CDS            AmpR: β-lactamase; bla; confers resistance to ampicillin, carbenicillin, and related antibiotics
   7901..8489    +  rep_origin     ori: high-copy-number ColE1/pMB1/pBR322/pUC origin of replication
   8672..8764    +  CDS            lacI (fragment): lac repressor; lacI; The lac repressor binds to the lac operator to inhibit transcription in E. coli. This inhibition can be relieved by adding lactose or isopropyl-β-D-thiogalactopyranoside (IPTG).
   8777..8798    +  protein_bind   CAP binding site: CAP binding activates transcription in the presence of cAMP. E. coli catabolite activator protein
   8813..8843    +  promoter       lac promoter: promoter for the E. coli lac operon
   8851..8867    +  protein_bind   lac operator: The lac repressor binds to the lac operator to inhibit transcription in E. coli. This inhibition can be relieved by adding lactose or isopropyl-β-D-thiogalactopyranoside (IPTG). lac repressor encoded by lacI
   8912..8930    +  promoter       T3 promoter: promoter for bacteriophage T3 RNA polymerase
