[The description below was written by a language model from this plasmid's Addgene catalogue record and pLannotate feature annotations shown in this document.]
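Description:
TFORF3258 is a lentiviral mammalian expression plasmid built on the pLX_TRC317 backbone and belongs to a barcoded library of transcription factor open reading frames. It carries human TAF12, a TBP-associated factor found in the TFIID complex and related complexes. In bacteria it is maintained by a high-copy ColE1/pUC-type origin with ampicillin resistance (AmpR), and an f1 origin is also present. The depositor notes that the plasmid can recombine, which is typical of LTR-containing vectors. The sequenced record is about 8.95 kb.

The viral portion has a third-generation, self-inactivating layout. An RSV promoter drives a truncated HIV-1 5' LTR, followed by the Ψ packaging signal with a partial gag fragment, the Rev response element for Rev-dependent nuclear export, a cPPT/CTS element, and a ΔU3 3' LTR followed by an SV40 polyadenylation signal. There are two expression units between the LTRs. An SV40 early promoter drives the puromycin N-acetyltransferase gene, which allows selection of transduced cells. A strong constitutive EF-1α promoter drives the TAF12 ORF. The ORF was inserted by Gateway cloning, so it is flanked by attB1 and attB2 remnants, and it is joined to a C-terminal V5 epitope tag for detection. A WPRE downstream enhances transcript expression.

According to the record, each ORF in the collection is paired with a unique 24-bp barcode, although the feature table does not annotate it. The barcode allows the overexpressed factor to be identified in pooled screens. Such screens include those that assess how transcription factor overexpression directs cell differentiation.
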