Addgene plasmid #144734: TFORF3258
Purpose: Lentiviral vector for overexpressing transcription factor ORFs with unique 24-bp barcodes. Barcodes facilitate identification of transcription factors in pooled screens.
Depositing lab: Feng Zhang. Depositing organization: Broad Institute. Publication: A transcription factor atlas of directed differentiation. Joung J, Ma S, Tay T, Geiger-Schuller KR, Kirchgatterer PC, Verdine VK, Guo B, Arias-Garcia MA, Allen WE, Singh A, Kuksenko O, Abudayyeh OO, Gootenberg JS, Fu Z, Macrae RK, Buenrostro JD, Regev A, Zhang F. Cell. 2023 Jan 5;186(1):209-229.e26. doi: 10.1016/j.cell.2022.11.026. PubMed 36608654.
Backbone
  Vector backbone: pLX_TRC317
  Backbone manufacturer: Broad Institute Genetic Perturbation Platform
  Backbone size w/o insert (bp): 8264
  Vector type: Mammalian Expression, Lentiviral
  Selectable markers: Puromycin
Growth in bacteria
  Bacterial resistance: Ampicillin, 100 μg/mL
  Growth temperature: 37°C
  Growth strain: NEB Stable
  Copy number: High Copy
Gene/Insert
  Gene/Insert name: TAF12
  Species: H. sapiens (human)
  Insert size (bp): 689
  Entrez Gene: TAF12 (a.k.a. TAF2J, TAFII20)
  Promoter: EF1a
  Tag / fusion protein: V5 (C terminal on insert)
  Cloning method: Gateway Cloning
  Sequencing primers: 5′ GGGTGGAGACTGAAGTTAGGCCAG; 3′ CACATAGCGTAAAAGGAGCAACATAG
Resource information
  A portion of this plasmid was derived from a plasmid made by: Broad Institute Genetic Perturbation Platform
Terms and licenses: Academic/Nonprofit Terms; Industry Terms: Not Available to Industry
Depositor comments: NM_005644.3 Please test multiple small colonies in case of plasmid recombination. To make this collection available in a timely manner, a portion of this collection was not fully sequenced by Addgene. If an Addgene verified full plasmid sequence is not available, please contact us prior to placing an order to request the full sequence.
How to cite: TFORF3258 was a gift from Feng Zhang (Addgene plasmid # 144734 ; http://n2t.net/addgene:144734 ; RRID:Addgene_144734)
