>Addgene plasmid #144734 | TFORF3258 | depositor partial sequence | sequence record 286317 | Insert
ATCGATTGATCAACAAGTTTGTACAAAAAAGTTGGCATGAACCAGTTTGGCCCCTCAGCCCTAATCAACC
TCTCCAATTTCTCATCCATAAAACCGGAACCAGCCAGCACCCCTCCACAAGGCTCCATGGCCAATAGTAC
TGCAGTGGTAAAGATACCAGGCACTCCTGGGGCAGGAGGTCGTCTTAGCCCTGAAAACAATCAGGTATTG
ACCAAGAAGAAATTACAGGACTTAGTAAGAGAAGTGGATCCTAATGAGCAGTTGGATGAAGATGTGGAGG
AGATGCTGCTGCAGATTGCTGATGATTTTATCGAGAGTGTGGTGACAGCAGCCTGTCAGCTTGCGCGGCA
TCGCAAGTCTAGCACCCTGGAGGTGAAAGATGTCCAGCTGCATTTAGAGCGCCAGTGGAACATGTGGATC
CCAGGATTTGGCTCTGAAGAAATCCGACCCTACAAAAAAGCTTGCACCACAGAAGCTCACAAACAGAGAA
TGGCATTGATCCGGAAAACAACCAAGAAATACCGAACTTTCTTGTACAAAGTGGTTGATATCGGTAAGCC
TATCCCTAACCCTCTCCTCGGTCTCGATTCTACGTAGTAATGAACTAGTCCGTAACTTGAAAGTATTTCG
ATTTCTTGGCTTTATATATCTTGTGGAAAGGACGACAAAAGGTTTCCAAGTCCACTCCG
