>Addgene plasmid #144734 | TFORF3258 | depositor partial sequence | sequence record 286318 | Barcode
CAAAAGGTTTCCAAGTCCACTCCG
